>Addgene plasmid #172920 | pGP-JFRC59-13XLexAop2-IVS-Syn21-op1-jGCaMP7s-T2A-tdTomato-p10 | addgene full sequence | sequence record 343802 | Addgene NGS Result
GACTCAGGTGGCACTTTTCGGGGAAATGTGCGCGGAACCCCTATTTGTTTATTTTTCTAAATACATTCAA
ATATGTATCCGCTCATGAGACAATAACCCTGATAAATGCTTCAATAATATTGAAAAAGGAAGAGTATGAG
TATTCAACATTTCCGTGTCGCCCTTATTCCCTTTTTTGCGGCATTTTGCCTTCCTGTTTTTGCTCACCCA
GAAACGCTGGTGAAAGTAAAAGATGCTGAAGATCAGTTGGGTGCACGAGTGGGTTACATCGAACTGGATC
TCAACAGCGGTAAGATCCTTGAGAGTTTTCGCCCCGAAGAACGTTTTCCAATGATGAGCACTTTTAAAGT
TCTGCTATGTGGCGCGGTATTATCCCGTATTGACGCCGGGCAAGAGCAACTCGGTCGCCGCATACACTAT
TCTCAGAATGACTTGGTTGAGTACTCACCAGTCACAGAAAAGCATCTTACGGATGGCATGACAGTAAGAG
AATTATGCAGTGCTGCCATAACCATGAGTGATAACACTGCGGCCAACTTACTTCTGACAACGATCGGAGG
ACCGAAGGAGCTAACCGCTTTTTTGCACAACATGGGGGATCATGTAACTCGCCTTGATCGTTGGGAACCG
GAGCTGAATGAAGCCATACCAAACGACGAGCGTGACACCACGATGCCTGTAGCAATGGCAACAACGTTGC
GCAAACTATTAACTGGCGAACTACTTACTCTAGCTTCCCGGCAACAATTAATAGACTGGATGGAGGCGGA
TAAAGTTGCAGGACCACTTCTGCGCTCGGCCCTTCCGGCTGGCTGGTTTATTGCTGATAAATCTGGAGCC
GGTGAGCGTGGGTCTCGCGGTATCATTGCAGCACTGGGGCCAGATGGTAAGCCCTCCCGTATCGTAGTTA
TCTACACGACGGGGAGTCAGGCAACTATGGATGAACGAAATAGACAGATCGCTGAGATAGGTGCCTCACT
GATTAAGCATTGGTAACTGTCAGACCAAGTTTACTCATATATACTTTAGATTGATTTAAAACTTCATTTT
TAATTTAAAAGGATCTAGGTGAAGATCCTTTTTGATAATCTCATGACCAAAATCCCTTAACGTGAGTTTT
CGTTCCACTGAGCGTCAGACCCCGTAGAAAAGATCAAAGGATCTTCTTGAGATCCTTTTTTTCTGCGCGT
AATCTGCTGCTTGCAAACAAAAAAACCACCGCTACCAGCGGTGGTTTGTTTGCCGGATCAAGAGCTACCA
ACTCTTTTTCCGAAGGTAACTGGCTTCAGCAGAGCGCAGATACCAAATACTGTTCTTCTAGTGTAGCCGT
AGTTAGGCCACCACTTCAAGAACTCTGTAGCACCGCCTACATACCTCGCTCTGCTAATCCTGTTACCAGT
GGCTGCTGCCAGTGGCGATAAGTCGTGTCTTACCGGGTTGGACTCAAGACGATAGTTACCGGATAAGGCG
CAGCGGTCGGGCTGAACGGGGGGTTCGTGCACACAGCCCAGCTTGGAGCGAACGACCTACACCGAACTGA
GATACCTACAGCGTGAGCTATGAGAAAGCGCCACGCTTCCCGAAGGGAGAAAGGCGGACAGGTATCCGGT
AAGCGGCAGGGTCGGAACAGGAGAGCGCACGAGGGAGCTTCCAGGGGGAAACGCCTGGTATCTTTATAGT
CCTGTCGGGTTTCGCCACCTCTGACTTGAGCGTCGATTTTTGTGATGCTCGTCAGGGGGGCGGAGCCTAT
GGAAAAACGCCAGCAACGCGGCCTTTTTACGGTTCCTGGCCTTTTGCTGGCCTTTTGCTCACATGTTACC
GTCGACGATGTAGGTCACGGTCTCGAAGCCGCGGTGCGGGTGCCAGGGCGTGCCCTTGGGCTCCCCGGGC
GCGTACTCCACCTCACCCATCTGGTCCATCATGATGAACGGGTCGAGGTGGCGGTAGTTGATCCCGGCGA
ACGCGCGGCGCACCGGGAAGCCCTCGCCCTCGAAACCGCTGGGCGCGGTGGTCACGGTGAGCACGGGACG
TGCGACGGCGTCGGCGGGTGCGGATACGCGGGGCAGCGTCAGCGGGTTCTCGACGGTCACGGCGGGCATG
TCGACAAGCCGAACATATGGGCGCGCCTAGTATGTATGTAAGTTAATAAAACCCATTTTTGCGGAAAGTA
GATAAAAAAAACATTTTTTTTTTTTACTGCACTGGATATCATTGAACTTATCTGATCAGTTTTAAATTTA
CTTCGATCCAAGGGTATTTGATGTACCAGGTTCTTTCGATTACCTCTCACTCAAAATGACATTCCACTCA
AAGTCAGCGCTGTTTGCCTCCTTCTCTGTCCACAGAAATATCGCCGTCTCTTTCGCCGCTGCGTCCGCTA
TCTCTTTCGCCACCGTTTGTAGCGTTACGTAGCGTCAATGTCCGCCTTCAGTTGCATTTTGTCAGCGGTT
TCGTGACGAAGCTCCAAGCGGTTTACGCCATCAATTAAACACAAAGTGCTGTGCCAAAACTCCTCTCGCT
TCTTATTTTTGTTTGTTTTTTGAGTGATTGGGGTGGTGATTGGTTTTGGGTGGGTAAGCAGGGGAAAGTG
TGAAAAATCCCGGCAATGGGCCAAGAGGATCAGGAGCTATTAATTCGCGGAGGCAGCAAACACCCATCTG
CCGAGCATCTGAACAATGTGAGTAGTACATGTGCATACATCTTAAGTTCACTTGATCTATAGGAACTGCG
ATTGCAACATCAAATTGTCTGCGGCGTGAGAACTGCGACCCACAAAAATCCCAAACCGCAATTGCACAAA
CAAATAGTGACACGAAACAGATTATTCTGGTAGCTGTTCTCGCTATATAAGACAATTTTTGAGATCATAT
CATGATCAAGACATCTAAAGGCATTCATTTTCGACTATATTCTTTTTTACAAAAAATATAACAACCAGAT
ATTTTAAGCTGATCCTAGATGCACAAAAAATAAATAAAAGTATAAACCTACTTCGTAGGATACTTCGGGG
TACTTTTTGTTCGGGGTTAGATGAGCATAACGCTTGTAGTTGATATTTGAGATCCCCTATCATTGCAGGG
TGACAGCGGAGCGGCTTCGCAGAGCTGCATTAACCAGGGCTTCGGGCAGGCCAAAAACTACGGCACGCTC
CGGCCACCCAGTCCGCCGGAGGACTCCGGTTCAGGGAGCGGCCAACTAGCCGAGAACCTCACCTATGCCT
GGCACAATATGGACATCTTTGGGGCGGTCAATCAGCCGGGCTCCGGATGGCGGCAGCTGGTCAACCGGAC
ACGCGGACTATTCTGCAACGAGCGACACATACCGGCGCCCAGGAAACATTTGCTCAAGAACGGTGAGTTT
CTATTCGCAGTCGGCTGATCTGTGTGAAATCTTAATAAAGGGTCCAATTACCAATTTGAAACTCAGTTTG
CGGCGTGGCCTATCCGGGCGAACTTTTGGCCGTGATGGGCAGTTCCGGTGCCGGAAAGACGACCCTGCTG
AATGCCCTTGCCTTTCGATCGCCGCAGGGCATCCAAGTATCGCCATCCGGGATGCGACTGCTCAATGGCC
AACCTGTGGACGCCAAGGAGATGCAGGCCAGGTGCGCCTATGTCCAGCAGGATGACCTCTTTATCGGCTC
CCTAACGGCCAGGGAACACCTGATTTTCCAAGCCATGGTGCGGATGCCACGACATCTGACCTATCGGCAG
CGAGTGGCCCGCGTGGATCAGGTGATCCAGGAGCTTTCGCTCAGCAAATGTCAGCACACGATCATCGGTG
TGCCCGGCAGGGTGAAAGGTCTGTCCGGCGGAGAAAGGAAGCGTCTGGCATTCGCCTCCGAGGCTCTAAC
CGATCCGCCGCTTCTGATCTGCGATGAGCCCACCTCCGGACTGGACTCCTTTACCGCCCACAGCGTCGTC
CAGGTGCTGAAGAAGCTGTCGCAGAAGGGCAAGACCGTCATCCTGACCATTCATCAGCCGTCTTCCGAGC
TGTTTGAGCTCTTTGACAAGATCCTTCTGATGGCCGAGGGCAGGGTAGCTTTCTTGGGCACTCCCAGCGA
AGCCGTCGACTTCTTTTCCTAGTGAGTTCGATGTGTTTATTAAGGGTATCTAGTATTACATAACATCTCA
ACTCCTATCCAGCGTGGGTGCCCAGTGTCCTACCAACTACAATCCGGCGGACTTTTACGTACAGGTGTTG
GCCGTTGTGCCCGGACGGGAGATCGAGTCCCGTGATCGGATCGCCAAGATATGCGACAATTTTGCCATTA
GCAAAGTAGCCCGGGATATGGAGCAGTTGTTGGCCACCAAAAATCTGGAGAAGCCACTGGAGCAGCCGGA
GAATGGGTACACCTACAAGGCCACCTGGTTCATGCAGTTCCGGGCGGTCCTGTGGCGATCCTGGCTGTCG
GTGCTCAAGGAACCACTCCTCGTAAAAGTGCGACTTATTCAGACAACGGTGAGTGGTTCCAGTGGAAACA
AATGATATAACGCTTACAATTCTTGGAAACAAATTCGCTAGATTTTAGATAGAATTGCCTGATTCCACAC
CCTTCTTAGTTTTTTTCAATGAGATGTATAGTTTATAGTTTTGCAGAAGATAAATAAATTTCATTTAACT
CGCGAATATTAATGAGATGCGAGTAACATTTTAATTTGCAGATGGTTGCCATCTTGATTGGCCTCATCTT
TTTGGGCCAACAACTCACGCAAGTGGGTGTGATGAATATCAACGGAGCCATCTTCCTCTTCCTGACCAAC
ATGACCTTTCAAAACGTCTTTGCCACGATAAATGTAAGTCATGTTTAGAATACATTTGCATTTCAATAAT
TTACTAACTTTCTAATGAATCGATTCGATTTAGGTGTTCACCTCAGAGCTGCCAGTTTTTATGAGGGAGG
CCCGAAGTCGACTTTATCGCTGTGACACATACTTTCTGGGCAAAACGATTGCCGAATTGCCGCTTTTTCT
CACAGTGCCACTGGTCTTCACGGCGATTGCCTATCCGATGATCGGACTGCGGGCCGGAGTGCTGCACTTC
TTCAACTGCCTGGCGCTGGTCACTCTGGTGGCCAATGTGTCAACGTCCTTCGGATATCTAATATCCTGCG
CCAGCTCCTCGACCTCGATGGCGCTGTCTGTGGGTCCGCCGGTTATCATACCATTCCTGCTCTTTGGCGG
CTTCTTCTTGAACTCGGGCTCGGTGCCAGTATACCTCAAATGGTTGTCGTACCTCTCATGGTTCCGTTAC
GCCAACGAGGGTCTGCTGATTAACCAATGGGCGGACGTGGAGCCGGGCGAAATTAGCTGCACATCGTCGA
ACACCACGTGCCCCAGTTCGGGCAAGGTCATCCTGGAGACGCTTAACTTCTCCGCCGCCGATCTGCCGCT
GGACTACGTGGGTCTGGCCATTCTCATCGTGAGCTTCCGGGTGCTCGCATATCTGGCTCTAAGACTTCGG
GCCCGACGCAAGGAGTAGCCGACATATATCCGAAATAACTGCTTGTTTTTTTTTTTTACCATTATTACCA
TCGTGTTTACTGTTTATTGCCCCCTCAAAAAGCTAATGTAATTATATTTGTGCCAATAAAAACAAGATAT
GACCTATAGAATACAAGTATTTCCCCTTCGAACATCCCCACAAGTAGACTTTGGATTTGTCTTCTAACCA
AAAGACTTACACACCTGCATACCTTACATCAAAAACTCGTTTATCGCTACATAAAACACCGGGATATATT
TTTTATATACATACTTTTCAAATCGCGCGCCCTCTTCATAATTCACCTCCACCACACCACGTTTCGTAGT
TGCTCTTTCGCTGTCTCCCACCCGCTCTCCGCAACACATTCACCTTTTGTTCGACGACCTTGGAGCGACT
GTCGTTAGTTCCGCGCGATTCGGTTCGCTCAAATGGTTCCGAGTGGTTCATTTCGTCTCAATAGAAATTA
GTAATAAATATTTGTATGTACAATTTATTTGCTCCAATATATTTGTATATATTTCCCTCACAGCTATATT
TATTCTAATTTAATATTATGACTTTTTAAGGTAATTTTTTGTGACCTGTTCGGAGTGATTAGCGTTACAA
TTTGAACTGAAAGTGACATCCAGTGTTTGTTCCTTGTGTAGATGCATCTCAAAAAAATGGTGGGCATAAT
AGTGTTGTTTATATATATCAAAAATAACAACTATAATAATAAGAATACATTTAATTTAGAAAATGCTTGG
ATTTCACTGGAACTAGGGCGCGCCTCCGGAACATAATGGTGCAGGGCGCTGACTTCCGCGTTTCCAGACT
TTACGAAACACGGAAACCGAAGACCATTCATGTTGTTGCTCAGGTCGCAGACGTTTTGCAGCAGCAGTCG
CTTCACGTTCGCTCGCGTATCGGTGATTCATTCTGCTAACCAGTAAGGCAACCCCGCCAGCCTAGCCGGG
TCCTCAACGACAGGAGCACGATCATGCGCACCCGTGGCCAGGGCCGCAAGCTTGCATGCCTGCAGGTTAC
TGTACATCCATACAGTAAGTACTGTACATCCATACAGTAAGTACTGTACATCCATACAGTAAGTACTGTA
CATCCATACAGTAAGTACTGTACATCCATACAGTAAGCGGAGACTCTAGCCCTAGGGCATGCCTGCAGGT
TACTGTACATCCATACAGTAAGTACTGTACATCCATACAGTAAGTACTGTACATCCATACAGTAAGCGGA
GACTCTAGCGCTAGCGCATGCCTGCAGGTTACTGTACATCCATACAGTAAGTACTGTACATCCATACAGT
AAGTACTGTACATCCATACAGTAAGTACTGTACATCCATACAGTAAGTACTGTACATCCATACAGTAAGC
GGAGACTCTAGCACTAGTGACGTCGAGCGCCGGAGTATAAATAGAGGCGCTTCGTCTACGGAGCGACAAT
TCAATTCAAACAAGCAAAGTGAACACGTCGCTAAGCGAAAGCTAAGCAAATAAACAAGCGCAGCTGAACA
AGCTAAACAATCTGCAGTAAAGTGCAAGTTAAAGTGAATCAATTAAAAGTAACCAGCAACCAAGTAAATC
AACTGCAACTACTGAAATCTGCCAAGAAGTAATTATTGAATACAAGAAGAGAACTCTGAATAGATCTAAA
AGGTAGGTTCAACCACTGATGCCTAGGCACACCGAAACGACTAACCCTAATTCTTATCCTTTACTTCAGG
CGGCCGCAACTTAAAAAAAAAAATCAAAATGGGCTCACATCATCACCACCACCACGGAATGGCTAGCATG
ACGGGCGGACAACAGATGGGCCGCGATCTGTACGATGATGATGATAAGGACCTGGCGACAATGGTTGACA
GCAGCCGGCGCAAGTGGAACAAAACAGGACATGCAGTCAGAGTCATTGGCCGCCTTTCCTCACTGGAAAA
CGTCTACATAAAGGCGGATAAGCAGAAGAACGGTATCAAAGCCAATTTCCATATCCGCCACAACATCGAA
GATGGCGGAGTGCAGCTCGCATACCACTACCAACAGAATACGCCAATCGGAGACGGCCCCGTGCTGCTGC
CCGACAACCATTACCTGAGTGTTCAGTCGAAGCTTAGCAAGGACCCAAACGAAAAACGAGATCATATGGT
TCTGCTGGAATTTGTGACTGCTGCTGGTATTACCCTGGGCATGGATGAACTCTATAAGGGTGGAACGGGA
GGCTCCATGGTTAGCAAAGGCGAGGAGCTGTTCACTGGCGTCGTGCCGATCCTGGTCGAGTTGGACGGAG
ATGTTAATGGACACAAATTCAGTGTGAGTGGCGAGGGCGAGGGCGATGCGACATACGGCAAGTTGACCTT
GAAGTTCATTTGCACCACCGGTAAACTGCCAGTACCCTGGCCCACGCTGGTCACCACGCTCACCTATGGC
GTCCAGTGCTTCTCTCGTTATCCGGATCACATGAAGCAGCATGATTTCTTCAAGTCCGCCATGCCTGAGG
GGTACATTCAAGAGCGAACAATCTTCTTCAAGGACGACGGCAATTACAAGACCAGAGCCGAAGTGAAGTT
TGAAGGCGATACACTAGTGAACCGCATCGAGCTAAAGGGTATTGATTTTAAGGAGGATGGCAACATCTTG
GGCCACAAGCTGGAGTACAACCTTCCCGATCAGCTAACCGAGGAGCAGATCGCGGAGTTCAAGGAACTGT
TTTCGCTGTTCGACAAAGATGGTGATGGTACGATTACCACGAAGGAATTGGGAACAGTGATGCGGTCCCT
GGGGCAGAACCCCACCGAGGCCGAGCTGCAGGATATGATAAACGAGGTGGATGCTGATGGTGACGGCACG
ATTGATTTTCCCGAGTTCTTGACCATGATGGCCCGAAAGATGAAGTACCGCGATACAGAGGAGGAGATTA
GGGAGGCATTCGGTGTGTTCGACAAGGACGGCAATGGATACATTAGTGCAGCAGAGTTGCGCCACGTTAT
GACTAACCTGGGTGAGAAGTTGACTGACGAAGAGGTCGATGAGATGATTAGGGAAGCCGATATTGACGGC
GATGGCCAGGTGAACTATGAGGAATTCGTACAAATGATGACCGCCAAAGAGGGTCGCGGATCGCTGCTGA
CCTGCGGCGACGTGGAGGAAAACCCCGGCCCCGTTAGCAAGGGTGAAGAGGTGATTAAAGAATTCATGCG
TTTTAAAGTACGCATGGAGGGTAGCATGAACGGTCATGAGTTTGAGATCGAGGGCGAAGGCGAAGGTCGT
CCGTACGAGGGTACGCAGACCGCTAAACTGAAAGTAACCAAGGGCGGTCCTCTGCCGTTCGCGTGGGACA
TCCTGTCCCCGCAGTTTATGTATGGTTCCAAGGCCTACGTCAAACACCCAGCCGATATCCCGGACTACAA
GAAGCTGTCTTTCCCGGAGGGTTTCAAGTGGGAGCGTGTAATGAACTTTGAGGACGGTGGCCTGGTTACC
GTCACCCAGGATAGCTCTCTGCAAGATGGCACCCTGATCTACAAGGTGAAGATGCGTGGTACGAACTTTC
CGCCGGATGGCCCGGTGATGCAGAAAAAGACGATGGGATGGGAAGCATCTACCGAGCGCCTGTATCCGCG
TGACGGTGTTCTGAAAGGTGAGATCCACCAGGCGCTGAAACTGAAGGACGGCGGTCACTACCTGGTTGAA
TTTAAGACGATCTATATGGCTAAAAAGCCGGTTCAACTGCCAGGTTACTACTACGTGGACACCAAACTGG
ATATCACGTCTCACAACGAAGATTATACCATCGTCGAACAGTATGAACGTAGCGAGGGCCGTCACCACCT
GTTCCTGGGCCACGGTACTGGTTCTACGGGTTCTGGTTCCTCTGGCACTGCGTCTTCCGAAGACAACAAC
ATGGCGGTGATCAAAGAGTTCATGAGGTTCAAAGTACGTATGGAAGGTTCTATGAACGGCCATGAGTTCG
AGATTGAAGGTGAGGGCGAGGGTCGCCCATACGAGGGCACTCAGACCGCAAAGCTGAAAGTTACCAAAGG
TGGCCCACTGCCTTTTGCGTGGGATATCCTGTCTCCGCAGTTCATGTACGGTTCCAAAGCCTACGTAAAA
CACCCGGCAGACATCCCGGATTACAAAAAGCTGTCCTTCCCAGAGGGCTTCAAATGGGAACGTGTTATGA
ATTTCGAAGATGGCGGCCTGGTCACTGTTACGCAGGACAGCAGCCTGCAAGACGGTACTCTGATTTACAA
AGTGAAAATGCGTGGCACTAACTTCCCGCCTGACGGTCCAGTAATGCAGAAGAAAACTATGGGCTGGGAA
GCTAGCACCGAACGTCTGTACCCGCGCGACGGTGTGCTGAAAGGCGAGATTCACCAGGCCCTGAAGCTGA
AGGATGGTGGTCACTATCTGGTTGAGTTCAAAACTATCTACATGGCAAAAAAGCCTGTACAACTGCCGGG
CTATTACTACGTTGACACTAAACTGGACATCACCTCCCACAACGAGGATTATACTATTGTTGAACAGTAC
GAGCGTTCTGAAGGTCGCCATCATCTGTTTCTGTATGGTATGGACGAACTGTATAAATAAGGTGTACAAA
TCTAGAATGAATCGTTTTTAAAATAACAAATCAATTGTTTTATAATATTCGTACGATTCTTTGATTATGT
AATAAAATGTGATCATTAGGAAGATTACGAAAAATATAAAAAATATGAGTTCTGTGTGTATAACAAATGC
TGTAAACGCCACAATTGTGTTTGTTGCAAATAAACCCATGATTATTTGATTAAAATTGTTGTTTTCTTTG
TTCATAGACAATAGTGTGTTTTGCCTAAACGTGTACTGCATAAACTCCATGCGAGTGTATAGCGAGCTAG
TGGCTAACGCTTGCCCCACCAAAGTAGATTCGTCAAAATCCTCAATTTCATCACCCTCCTCCAAGTTTAA
CATTTGGCCGTCGGAATTAACTTCTAAAGATGCCACATAATCTAATAAATGAAATAGAGATTCAAACGTG
GCGTCATCGTCCGTTTCGACCATTTCCGAAAAGAACTCGGGCATAAACTCTATGATTTCTCTGGACGTGG
TGTTGTCGAAACTCTCAAAGTACGCAGTCAGGAACGTGCGCGACATGTCGTCGGGAAACTCGCGCGGAAA
CATGTTGTTGTAACCGAACGGGTCCCATAGCGCCAAAACCAAATCTGCCAGCGTCAATAGAATGAGCACG
ATGCCGACAATGGAGCTGGCTTGGATAGCGATTCGAGTTAACGGCCGGCCGTTTAAACGAATTCTTGAAG
ACGAAAGGGCCTCGTGATACGCCTATTTTTATAGGTTAATGTCATGATAATAATGGTTTCTTA
Features (pLannotate 1.2.2; 12 found; start..end, strand, type, name):
     31..135     +  promoter       AmpR promoter: bla
    136..996     +  CDS            AmpR: β-lactamase; bla; confers resistance to ampicillin, carbenicillin, and related antibiotics
   1167..1755    +  rep_origin     ori: high-copy-number ColE1/pMB1/pBR322/pUC origin of replication
   1842..1911    +  protein_bind   attB: attB site for the φC31 integrase (Groth et al., 2000) phage φC31 integrase
   2127..6246    +  gene           mini-white: white; This modified version of the white gene lacks part of the first intron.
   6251..6406    +  CDS            YPB1_ECOLX (fragment): Protein predicted: Swiss-Prot protein existence level 4. From Escherichia coli.
   6488..6507    -  misc_feature   MCS (fragment): pUC18/19 multiple cloning site
   6890..7128    +  promoter       hsp70 promoter: Drosophila melanogaster hsp70Bb promoter
   7143..7209    +  intron         Mhc intron: modified Drosophila myosin heavy chain intron 16 (Pfeiffer et al., 2010)
   7242..8588    +  CDS            GCaMP2: GCaMP2 is a basic (constitutively fluorescent) green fluorescent protein published in 2006, derived from Aequorea victoria.
   8643..10067   +  CDS            tdTomato: tdTomato is a basic (constitutively fluorescent) orange fluorescent protein published in 2004, derived from Discosoma sp.. It is reported to be a somewhat slowly-maturing tandem dimer with low acid sensitivity.
  10101..10757   -  CDS            P74 (fragment): PIF0_NPVAC - Experimental evidence at protein level: Swiss-Prot protein existence level 1. Plays an essential role for oral infectivity of occlusion- derived virus (ODV) and functions also in host midgut attachment and fusion by binding to a specific host receptor. From Autographa californica nuclear polyhedrosis virus (AcMNPV).
