[The description below was written by a language model from this plasmid's Addgene catalogue record and pLannotate feature annotations shown in this document.]
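Description:
pGP-JFRC59-13XLexAop2-IVS-Syn21-op1-jGCaMP7s-T2A-tdTomato-p10 is a Drosophila melanogaster transgenesis and expression plasmid built on the pJFRC59 backbone. The sequenced record is about 10.8 kb. It is propagated in E. coli under ampicillin selection (bla promoter and β-lactamase gene). Replication is from a ColE1/pUC-type origin, although the catalogue lists the plasmid as low copy. For fly work it carries a φC31 attB site, which allows integrase-mediated insertion into a genomic attP landing site. It also carries a mini-white gene, which serves as an eye-colour marker for identifying transformants.

The payload is a LexA-responsive expression cassette. According to the construct name, thirteen LexAop2 operator copies sit upstream of the hsp70 promoter; they are not annotated separately but presumably lie in the unannotated region before it. Transcription therefore depends on a LexA-based transactivator supplied by a driver line. A modified myosin heavy chain intron (the IVS) follows the promoter. The name also indicates a Syn21 translational enhancer leader, another element not annotated individually. The synthetic 2.8 kb insert encodes the calcium indicator jGCaMP7s with an N-terminal 6xHis tag. The annotation tool labelled this reading frame GCaMP2 by homology. It is joined through a T2A self-cleaving peptide to tdTomato, so one transcript yields a green calcium sensor and a separate, calcium-independent red fluorescent protein. The reverse-strand fragment annotated as AcMNPV P74 most likely corresponds to the baculoviral p10 3′ terminator region named in the title.

The construct is intended for generating flies in which LexA-defined cells can be imaged for calcium activity. The red signal could plausibly serve for cell identification or ratiometric normalisation, though the record does not state this.
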