Addgene plasmid #172920: pGP-JFRC59-13XLexAop2-IVS-Syn21-op1-jGCaMP7s-T2A-tdTomato-p10
Purpose: LexA activated transgene coexpression of protein calcium sensor and tdTomato under the hsp70 promoter in D. melanogaster
Depositing lab: GENIE Project. Depositing organization: HHMI, Janelia Research Campus.
Backbone
  Vector backbone: pJFRC59
  Backbone manufacturer: Gerald Rubin
  Vector type: Insect Expression
Growth in bacteria
  Bacterial resistance: Ampicillin, 100 μg/mL
  Growth temperature: 37°C
  Growth strain: NEB Stable
  Copy number: Low Copy
Gene/Insert
  Gene/Insert name: jGCaMP7s-T2A-tdTomato (alt names: jGCaMP7s-T2A-tdTomato insert; variant 1473)
  Species: Synthetic
  Insert size (bp): 2832
  Promoter: hsp70
  Tag / fusion protein: 6xHis (N terminal on insert); T2A-tdTomato (C terminal on insert)
  Cloning method: Gibson Cloning
  Sequencing primers: 5′ CTACTGAAATCTGCCAA; 3′ GGCGTTTACAGCATTT
Terms and licenses: Academic/Nonprofit Terms; Industry Terms: Not Available to Industry
How to cite: pGP-JFRC59-13XLexAop2-IVS-Syn21-op1-jGCaMP7s-T2A-tdTomato-p10 was a gift from GENIE Project (Addgene plasmid # 172920 ; http://n2t.net/addgene:172920 ; RRID:Addgene_172920)
